>Addgene plasmid #23511 | pDONR223-LIMK1 | depositor partial sequence | sequence record 10814 | Author sequence, M13pUC-fwd
AATGATTTTATTTTGACTGATAGTGACCTGTTCGTTGCAACAAATTGATGAGCAATGCTTTTTTATAATG
CCAACTTTGTACAAAAAAGTTGGCACCATGAGGTTGACGCTACTTTGTTGCACCTGGAGGGAAGAACGTA
TGGGAGAGGAAGGAAGCGAGTTGCCCGTGTGTGCAAGCTGCGGCCAGAGGATCTATGATGGCCAGTACCT
CCAGGCCCTGAACGCGGACTGGCACGCAGACTGCTTCAGGTGTTGTGACTGCAGTGCCTCCCTGTCGCAC
CAGTACTATGAGAAGGATGGGCAGCTCTTCTGCAAGAAGGACTACTGGGCCCGCTATGGCGAGTCCTGCC
ATGGGTGCTCTGAGCAAATCACCAAGGGACTGGTTATGGTGGCTGGGGAGCTGAAGTACCACCCCGAGTG
TTTCATCTGCCTCACGTGTGGGACCTTTATCGGTGACGGGGACACCTACACGCTGGTGGAGCACTCCAAG
CTGTACTGCGGGCACTGCTACTACCAGACTGTGGTGACCCCCGTCATCGAGCAGATCCTGCCTGACTCCC
CTGGCTCCCACCTGCCCCACACCGTCACCCTGGTGTCCATCCCAGCCTCATCTCATGGCAAGCGTGGACT
TTCAGTCTCCATTGACCCCCCGCACGGCCCACCGGGCTGTGGCACCGAGCACTCACACACCGTCCGCGTC
CAGGGAGTGGATCCCGGGCTGCATGAGCCCAGATGTGAAGAATTCCATCCACGTCGGAGACCGGATCTTG
