>Addgene plasmid #23511 | pDONR223-LIMK1 | addgene partial sequence | sequence record 29298 | 23511 with M13pUC-fwd
AGCTCGGGCCCAATAATGATTTTATTTTGACTGATAGTGACCTGTTCGTTGCAACAAATTGATGAGCAAT
GCTTTTTTATAATGCCAACTTTGTACAAAAAAGTTGGCACCATGAGGTTGACGCTACTTTGTTGCACCTG
GAGGGAAGAACGTATGGGAGAGGAAGGAAGCGAGTTGCCCGTGTGTGCAAGCTGCGGCCAGAGGATCTAT
GATGGCCAGTACCTCCAGGCCCTGAACGCGGACTGGCACGCAGACTGCTTCAGGTGTTGTGACTGCAGTG
CCTCCCTGTCGCACCAGTACTATGAGAAGGATGGGCAGCTCTTCTGCAAGAAGGACTACTGGGCCCGCTA
TGGCGAGTCCTGCCATGGGTGCTCTGAGCAAATCACCAAGGGACTGGTTATGGTGGCTGGGGAGCTGAAG
TACCACCCCGAGTGTTTCATCTGCCTCACGTGTGGGACCTTTATCGGTGACGGGGACACCTACACGCTGG
TGGAGCACTCCAAGCTGTACTGCGGGCACTGCTACTACCAGACTGTGGTGACCCCCGTCATCGAGCAGAT
CCTGCCTGACTCCCCTGGCTCCCACCTGCCCCACACCGTCACCCTGGTGTCCATC
