>Addgene plasmid #23511 | pDONR223-LIMK1 | depositor partial sequence | sequence record 46994 | Author sequence, M13-rev
CTTGAGTTAGCTGGATGGCAATAATGATTTTATTTTGACTGATAGTGACCTGTTCGTTGCAACAAATTGA
TAAGCAATGCTTTCTTATAATGCCAACTTTGTACAAGAAAGTTGGCAAGTCGGGGACCTCAGGGTGGGCA
GGCAGTCCGCTCTCGCCGCGCCGGTAGGTCTCCCAGAAACCTCTGTCCAGCTGCTCCAGCTGTGGGCCCA
GTGGCAGGTGGCCGGCCAGGTGCATGCGGAGGGTCTCCAGCCAGTGTTCCAGCTTCACAAAGGATGGCCT
CTTCTCGGGGTCCAGATCGCAACAGCGCACGGTGATGGGGAAGAAGCTCGGGGGGCAGTTTGGGGGGCAG
TAGCGGTCCAGGAATCCTCGCACGTTGAGGCCAAAGTCCATGGTGCGGGGCAGGTAGTCAGGGTCTGCGT
TCACCCGCCCGATGATCTCGCACAGGACGATCCCAAAGGAGAACACATCCACCTTCTCATCATAGCTGCG
GCCGTTGATCATCTCAGGTGCCATCCAGTAGGGGTTGCCCACCACGGTGTAGCGCTTCTTGCGGTCTGGC
TTCTTGAGGCTCCGCAGGCCCTCAGGCTGAGTCTTCTCGTCCACCATGAGACGCGCCAGCCCGAAGTCAG
CCACCACCACATTCTTGTTCTCGCGGACCAGGCAGTTGTGGGAGTTGAGGTCTCGGTGGATGATGTTCAT
GGAGTGGAGGTAGGCCATCCCTGATGCGATGTCCTTGGCAAAGCTCACTCTCTGGCTCCATGGGTACTGG
CTGTCCATGCTCTTGATGATGCCCCGGAGCGTGCCGCCCTTTGATGTACTCAGTGATGAGTGAGCTCTGT
CCTGTAGAGCACCCCGATGAACTTGAGCACGTTGGGGTGTTCCAGGCATCGCAT
