>Addgene plasmid #23511 | pDONR223-LIMK1 | addgene partial sequence | sequence record 83680 | hLIMK1-Fwd 5'-ACCGGGCTGTGGCACCGA-3'
TGGATCCGGGCTGCATGAGCCCAGATGTGAAGAATTCCATCCACGTCGGAGACCGGATCTTGGAAATCAA
TGGCACGCCCATCCGAAATGTGCCCCTGGACGAGATTGACCTGCTGATTCAGGAAACCAGCCGCCTGCTC
CAGCTGACCCTCGAGCATGACCCTCACGATACACTGGGCCACGGGCTGGGGCCTGAGACCAGCCCCCCGA
GCTCTCCGGCTTATACTCCCAGCGGGGAGGCGGGCAGCTCTGCCCGGCAGAAACCTGTCTTGAGGAGCTG
CAGCATCGACAGGTCTCCGGGCGCTGGCTCACTGGGCTCCCCGGCCTCCCAGCGCAAGGACCTGGGTCGC
TCTGAGTCCCTCCGCGTAGTCTGCCGGCCACACCGCATCTTCCGGCCGTCGGACCTCATCCACGGGGAGG
TGCTGGGCAAGGGCTGCTTCGGCCAGGCTATCAAGGTGACACACCGTGAGACAGGTGAGGTGATGGTGAT
GAAGGAGCTGATCCGGTTCGACGAGGAGACCCAGAGGACGTTCCTCAAGGAGGTGAAGGTCATGCGATGC
CTGGAACACCCCAACGTGCTCAAGTTCATCGGGGTGCTCTACAAGGACAAGAGGCTCAACTTCATCACTG
AGTACATCAAGGGCGGCACGCTCCGGGGCATCATCAAGAGCATGGACAGCCAGTACCCATGGAGCCAGAG
AGTGAGCTTTGCCAAGGACATCGCATCAGGGATGGCCTACCTCCACTCCATGAACATCATCCACCGAGAC
CTCAACTCCCACAACTGCCTGGTCCGCGAGAACAAGAATGTGGTGGTGGCTGACTTCGGGCTGGCGCGTC
TCATGGTGGACGAGAAGACTCAGCCTGAGGGCCTGCGGAGCCTCAAGAAGCCAGACCGCAAGAAGCGCTA
CACCGTGGTGGGCAACCCCTACTGGATGGCACCTGAGATGATCAACGGCCGCAGCTATGAT
