[The description below was written by a language model from this plasmid's Addgene catalogue record.]
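Description:
pDONR223-LIMK1 is a Gateway entry-type clone built on the pDONR223 donor backbone (about 5 kb without insert) that carries the human LIMK1 open reading frame, encoding LIM domain kinase 1. It is maintained in E. coli as a high-copy plasmid under spectinomycin selection. The insert is roughly 1.9 kb and was introduced by Gateway recombination, so the ORF should be flanked by recombination sites that allow it to be moved into compatible destination vectors. No feature table accompanies the record, so the exact att sites, the origin of replication and other backbone elements are not itemised here. M13 forward and reverse primer sites flanking the insert are listed for sequencing.

Two features of the insert matter for downstream use. First, the ORF carries an L273P substitution relative to the reference protein; the record does not say whether this affects kinase function. Second, the ORF lacks a stop codon, a deliberate design that lets it be recombined in frame into a destination vector that supplies a C-terminal epitope tag and the stop codon. The plasmid has no mammalian promoter stated and, per the depositor, is not meant to be transfected directly. It serves instead as a shuttle source of the coding sequence. The depositor points to a set of companion lentiviral destination vectors (the pLX301 to pLX304 series) for expressing such ORFs in mammalian cells. The clone belongs to a kit of ORF constructs associated with a study of kinase-driven resistance to RAF inhibition through MAP kinase pathway reactivation, where such collections support gain-of-function expression screening.
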