Addgene plasmid #23511: pDONR223-LIMK1
Depositing lab: William Hahn & David Root. Depositing organization: Dana-Farber Cancer Institute. Publication: COT drives resistance to RAF inhibition through MAP kinase pathway reactivation. Johannessen CM, Boehm JS, Kim SY, Thomas SR, Wardwell L, Johnson LA, Emery CM, Stransky N, Cogdill AP, Barretina J, Caponigro G, Hieronymus H, Murray RR, Salehi-Ashtiani K, Hill DE, Vidal M, Zhao JJ, Yang X, Alkan O, Kim S, Harris JL, Wilson CJ, Myer VE, Finan PM, Root DE, Roberts TM, Golub T, Flaherty KT, Dummer R, Weber BL, Sellers WR, Schlegel R, Wargo JA, Hahn WC, Garraway LA. Nature. 2010 Dec 16;468(7326):968-72. doi: 10.1038/nature09627 PubMed 21107320.
Backbone
  Vector backbone: pDONR223
  Backbone manufacturer: Invitrogen
  Backbone size w/o insert (bp): 5005
  Vector type: Gateway Donor vector
Growth in bacteria
  Bacterial resistance: Spectinomycin, 50 μg/mL
  Growth temperature: 37°C
  Growth strain: DH5alpha
  Copy number: High Copy
Gene/Insert
  Gene/Insert name: LIMK1 (alt name: LIM domain kinase 1)
  Species: H. sapiens (human)
  Insert size (bp): 1944
  Mutation: L273P
  Entrez Gene: LIMK1 (a.k.a. LIMK, LIMK-1)
  Cloning method: Gateway Cloning
  Sequencing primers: 5′ M13pUC-fwd; 3′ M13rev
Terms and licenses: Academic/Nonprofit Terms; Industry Terms: Not Available to Industry
Depositor comments: The ORF has no Stop codon. This design enables easy recombination into a destination vector to add an epitope tag of choice and Stop codon to the ORF. Do NOT use this plasmid directly for transfections. A set of 4 custom lentiviral vectors is available ( pLX301 (http://www.addgene.org/25895/) , pLX302 (http://www.addgene.org/25896/) , pLX303 (http://www.addgene.org/25897/) , pLX304 (http://www.addgene.org/25890/) ) to be used to express these ORFs in mammalian cells. These plasmids are not included in the kit and must be ordered separately.
How to cite: pDONR223-LIMK1 was a gift from William Hahn & David Root (Addgene plasmid # 23511 ; http://n2t.net/addgene:23511 ; RRID:Addgene_23511)
